>Addgene plasmid #130535 | pTK_BsmBI_LacZ_Cerulean_Nanotag_80 | addgene full sequence | sequence record 258995 | Addgene NGS Result
GCCTGGGGTGCCTAATGAGTGAGCTAACTCACATTAATTGCGTTGCGCTCACTGCCCGCTTTCCACCGGT
CGTCTCAGGACCGCTAGCCCGGGCTCGAGATCTGCGATCTAAGTAAGCTTGCTGCTTCATCCCCGTGGCC
CGTTGCTCGCGTTTGCTGGCGGTGTCCCCGGAAGAAATATATTTGCATGTCTTTAGTTCTATGATGACAC
AAACCCCGCCCAGCGTCTTGTCATTGGCGAATTCGAACACGCAGATGCAGTCGGGGCGGCGCGGTCCCAG
GTCCACTTCGCATATTAAGGTGACGCGTGTGGCCTCGAACACCGAGCGACCCTGCAGCGACCCGCTTAAC
AGCGTCAACAGCGTGCCGCAGATCCCAAGCTTGCGGCCGCTTAAGCTGCAGAAGTTGGTCGTGAGGCACT
GGGCAGGTAAGTATCAAGGTTACAAGACAGGTTTAAGGAGACCAATAGAAACTGGGCTTGTCGAGACAGA
GAAGACTCTTGCGTTTCTGATAGGCACCTATTGGTCTTACTGACATCCACTTTGCCTTTCTCTCCACAGG
TGTCCACTCCCAGGTTCAATACAGCTCTTAAGCGGCCGCAAGCTAGCTTGCCGCCACCATGGTGAGCAAG
GGCGAGGAGCTGTTCACCGGGGTGGTGCCCATCCTGGTCGAGCTGGACGGCGACGTAAACGGCCACAAGT
TCAGCGTGTCCGGCGAGGGCGAGGGCGATGCCACCTACGGCAAGCTGACCCTGAAGTTCATCTGCACCAC
CGGCAAGCTGCCCGTGCCCTGGCCCACCCTCGTGACCACCCTGACCTGGGGCGTGCAGTGCTTCGCCCGC
TACCCCGACCACATGAAGCAGCACGACTTCTTCAAGTCCGCCATGCCCGAAGGCTACGTCCAGGAGCGCA
CCATCTTCTTCAAGGACGACGGCAACTACAAGACCCGCGCCGAGGTGAAGTTCGAGGGCGACACCCTGGT
GAACCGCATCGAGCTGAAGGGCATCGACTTCAAGGAGGACGGCAACATCCTGGGGCACAAGCTGGAGTAC
AACGCCATCAGCGACAACGTCTATATCACCGCCGACAAGCAGAAGAACGGCATCAAGGCCAACTTCAAGA
TCCGCCACAACATCGAGGACGGCAGCGTGCAGCTCGCCGACCACTACCAGCAGAACACCCCCATCGGCGA
CGGCCCCGTGCTGCTGCCCGACAACCACTACCTGAGCACCCAGTCCAAGCTGAGCAAAGACCCCAACGAG
AAGCGCGATCACATGGTCCTGCTGGAGTTCGTGACCGCCGCCGGGATCACTCTCGGCATGGACGAGCTGT
ACAAGTGAGCCTCTAGACTCCCTCAGCGGCGCGCCCGTGAGCATTACGGAGCCGACTACACTCAGGCAGG
AGCCGCTTAAGGAGCTGCTCCTCTAACGAACGGCAAGATTGGCAGCGTAGATGCGCCTAGATCTCACGTG
TCTAGAGTCGGGGCGGCCGGCCGCTTCGAGCAGACATGATAAGATACATTGATGAGTTTGGACAAACCAC
AACTAGAATGCAGTGAAAAAAATGCTTTATTTGTGAAATTTGTGATGCTATTGCTTTATTTGTAACCATT
ATAAGCTGCAATAAACAAGTTAACAACAACAATTGCATTCATTTTATGTTTCAGGTTCAGGGGGAGGTGT
GGGAGGTTTTTTAAAGCAAGTAAAACCTCTACAAATGTGGTAAAATCGATAAGGATCCGTCGACCGATGC
CCTTGAGAGCCTTCAACCCAGTCAGCTCCTTCCGGTGGGCGCGGGGCATGACTATCGTCGCCGCACTTAT
GACTGTCTTCTTTATCATGCAACTCGTAGGACAGGTGCCGGCAGCGCTCTTCCGCTTCCTCGCTCACTGA
CTCGCTGCGCTCGGTCGTTCGGCTGCGGCGAGCGGTATCAGCTCACTCAAAGGCGGTAATACGGTTATCC
ACAGAATCAGGGGATAACGCAGGAAAGAACATGTGAGCAAAAGGCCAGCAAAAGGCCAGGAACCGTAAAA
AGGCCGCGTTGCTGGCGTTTTTCCATAGGCTCCGCCCCCCTGACGAGCATCACAAAAATCGACGCTCAAG
TCAGAGGTGGCGAAACCCGACAGGACTATAAAGATACCAGGCGTTTCCCCCTGGAAGCTCCCTCGTGCGC
TCTCCTGTTCCGACCCTGCCGCTTACCGGATACCTGTCCGCCTTTCTCCCTTCGGGAAGCGTGGCGCTTT
CTCATAGCTCACGCTGTAGGTATCTCAGTTCGGTGTAGGTCGTTCGCTCCAAGCTGGGCTGTGTGCACGA
ACCCCCCGTTCAGCCCGACCGCTGCGCCTTATCCGGTAACTATCGTCTTGAGTCCAACCCGGTAAGACAC
GACTTATCGCCACTGGCAGCAGCCACTGGTAACAGGATTAGCAGAGCGAGGTATGTAGGCGGTGCTACAG
AGTTCTTGAAGTGGTGGCCTAACTACGGCTACACTAGAAGAACAGTATTTGGTATCTGCGCTCTGCTGAA
GCCAGTTACCTTCGGAAAAAGAGTTGGTAGCTCTTGATCCGGCAAACAAACCACCGCTGGTAGCGGTGGT
TTTTTTGTTTGCAAGCAGCAGATTACGCGCAGAAAAAAAGGATCTCAAGAAGATCCTTTGATCTTTTCTA
CGGGGTCTGACGCTCAGTGGAACGAAAACTCACGTTAAGGGATTTTGGTCATGAGATTATCAAAAAGGAT
CTTCACCTAGATCCTTTTAAATTAAAAATGAAGTTTTAAATCAATCTAAAGTATATATGAGTAAACTTGG
TCTGACAGTTACCAATGCTTAATCAGTGAGGCACCTATCTCAGCGATCTGTCTATTTCGTTCATCCATAG
TTGCCTGACTCCCCGTCGTGTAGATAACTACGATACGGGAGGGCTTACCATCTGGCCCCAGTGCTGCAAT
GATACCGCGAGACCCACGCTCACCGGCTCCAGATTTATCAGCAATAAACCAGCCAGCCGGAAGGGCCGAG
CGCAGAAGTGGTCCTGCAACTTTATCCGCCTCCATCCAGTCTATTAATTGTTGCCGGGAAGCTAGAGTAA
GTAGTTCGCCAGTTAATAGTTTGCGCAACGTTGTTGCCATTGCTACAGGCATCGTGGTGTCACGCTCGTC
GTTTGGTATGGCTTCATTCAGCTCCGGTTCCCAACGATCAAGGCGAGTTACATGATCCCCCATGTTGTGC
AAAAAAGCGGTTAGCTCCTTCGGTCCTCCGATCGTTGTCAGAAGTAAGTTGGCCGCAGTGTTATCACTCA
TGGTTATGGCAGCACTGCATAATTCTCTTACTGTCATGCCATCCGTAAGATGCTTTTCTGTGACTGGTGA
GTACTCAACCAAGTCATTCTGAGAATAGTGTATGCGGCGACCGAGTTGCTCTTGCCCGGCGTCAATACGG
GATAATACCGCGCCACATAGCAGAACTTTAAAAGTGCTCATCATTGGAAAACGTTCTTCGGGGCGAAAAC
TCTCAAGGATCTTACCGCTGTTGAGATCCAGTTCGATGTAACCCACTCGTGCACCCAACTGATCTTCAGC
ATCTTTTACTTTCACCAGCGTTTCTGGGTGAGCAAAAACAGGAAGGCAAAATGCCGCAAAAAAGGGAATA
AGGGCGACACGGAAATGTTGAATACTCATACTCTTCCTTTTTCAATATTATTGAAGCATTTATCAGGGTT
ATTGTCTCATGAGCGGATACATATTTGAATGTATTTAGAAAAATAAACAAATAGGGGTTCCGCGCACATT
TCCCCGAAAAGTGCCACCTG
[124 nt withheld, positions 3801-3924]
C
[91 nt withheld, positions 3926-4016]
A
[49 nt withheld, positions 4018-4066]
CCTTTGACGTTGGAGTCCACGTTCTTT
[37 nt withheld, positions 4094-4130]
ACCCTATCTCGGTCTATTCTTTTGATTTATAAGGGATTTTGCCGATTTCGGCCTATTGGTTAAAAAATGA
GCTGATTTAACAAAAATTTAACGCGAATTTTAACAAAATATTAACGCTTACAATTTGCCATTCGCCATTC
AGGCTGCGCAACTGTTGGGAAGGGCGATCGGTGCGGGCCTCTTCGCTATTACGCCAGCCCAAGCTACCAT
GATAAGTAAGTAATATTAAGGTACGGGAGGTACTTGGAGCGGCCGCAATAAAATATCTTTATTTTCATTA
CATCTGTGTGTTGGTTTTTTGTGTGAATCGATAGTACTAACATACGCTCTCCATCAAAACAAAACGAAAC
AAAACAAACTAGCAAAATAGGCTGTCCCCAGTGCAAGTGCAGGTGCCAGAACATTTCTCTATCGATAGGT
ACCGAGCTCGAGTTCCATGGGAGACGGGCGCCGCTACAGGGCGCGTCCCATTCGCCATTCAGGCTGCGCA
ACTGTTGGGAAGGGCGATCGGTGCGGGCCTCTTCGCTATTACGCCAGCTGGCGAAAGGGGGATGTGCTGC
AAGGCGATTAAGTTGGGTAACGCCAGGGTTTTCCCAGTCACGACGTTGTAAAACGACGGCCAGTGAGCGC
GCGTAATACGACTCACTATAGGGCGAATTGGGTACCGGGCCCCCCCTCGAGGTCCTCCAGCTTTTGTTCC
CTTTAGTGAGGGTTAATTGCGCGCTTGGCGTAATCATGGTCATAGCTGTTTCCTGTGTGAAATTGTTATC
CGCTCACAATTCCACACAACATACGAGCCGGAAGCATAAAGTGTAAA
Features (pLannotate 1.2.2; 21 found; start..end, strand, type, name):
     15..36      -  protein_bind   CAP binding site: CAP binding activates transcription in the presence of cAMP. E. coli catabolite activator protein
    204..349     +  promoter       HSV TK promoter: herpes simplex virus thymidine kinase promoter
    427..559     +  intron         chimeric intron: chimera between introns from human β-globin and immunoglobulin heavy chain genes
    619..1335    +  CDS            mCerulean: mCerulean is a basic (constitutively fluorescent) cyan fluorescent protein published in 2005, derived from Aequorea victoria. It is reported to be a very rapidly-maturing monomer.
   1510..1631    -  polyA_signal   SV40 poly(A) signal: SV40 polyadenylation signal
   1654..1722    -  CDS            large T antigen (fragment): large T antigen from SV40 (simian virus 40)
   1738..1870    +  CDS            TcR (fragment): tetracycline efflux protein; tet; confers resistance to tetracycline
   2050..2638    -  rep_origin     ori: high-copy-number ColE1/pMB1/pBR322/pUC origin of replication
   2809..3669    -  CDS            AmpR: β-lactamase; bla; confers resistance to ampicillin, carbenicillin, and related antibiotics
   3670..3774    -  promoter       AmpR promoter: bla
   3801..4229    +  rep_origin     f1 ori (sequence partly withheld): f1 bacteriophage origin of replication; arrow indicates direction of (+) strand synthesis
   4261..4328    -  CDS            lacZα (fragment): LacZα fragment of β-galactosidase; lacZ fragment
   4387..4435    +  polyA_signal   poly(A) signal: synthetic polyadenylation signal
   4449..4540    +  misc_feature   pause site: RNA polymerase II transcriptional pause signal from the human α2 globin gene
   4578..4596    -  rep_origin     f1 ori (fragment): f1 bacteriophage origin of replication; arrow indicates direction of (+) strand synthesis
   4601..4756    -  CDS            lacZα (fragment): LacZα fragment of β-galactosidase; lacZ fragment
   4764..4782    +  promoter       T7 promoter: promoter for bacteriophage T7 RNA polymerase
   4791..4814    -  misc_feature   MCS (fragment): pBluescript multiple cloning site
   4830..4848    -  promoter       T3 promoter: promoter for bacteriophage T3 RNA polymerase
   4893..4909    -  protein_bind   lac operator: The lac repressor binds to the lac operator to inhibit transcription in E. coli. This inhibition can be relieved by adding lactose or isopropyl-β-D-thiogalactopyranoside (IPTG). lac repressor encoded by lacI
   4917..4947    -  promoter       lac promoter: promoter for the E. coli lac operon
