[The description below was written by a language model from this plasmid's Addgene catalogue record and pLannotate feature annotations shown in this document.]
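Description:
pTK_BsmBI_LacZ_Cerulean_Nanotag_80 is an enhancer-testing reporter plasmid built on the pTK_BsmBI backbone, described in the record as an enhancer cloning nanotag reporter vector. It is propagated in E. coli under ampicillin selection (AmpR with its bla promoter) and carries a ColE1/pUC-type origin plus an f1 phage origin. The annotation labels the origin as high-copy, whereas the catalogue entry lists the plasmid as low copy. The sequenced record is 4,947 nt, consistent with the stated backbone and a small 276 bp LacZ insert.

The reporter unit consists of the herpes simplex virus thymidine kinase minimal promoter, a chimeric β-globin/immunoglobulin intron, the cyan fluorescent protein mCerulean, and an SV40 polyadenylation signal. Because the TK promoter is weak on its own, Cerulean expression should depend on the activity of a candidate enhancer placed upstream. Immediately upstream of the promoter sits a lacZα cassette with lac promoter, lac operator and CAP binding site, along with T7/T3 promoters and a pBluescript polylinker remnant. The name suggests this is a placeholder flanked by BsmBI sites that is replaced by the enhancer fragment, which would allow blue/white screening, although the record does not state the cloning sites. A synthetic poly(A) signal and a transcriptional pause site lie further upstream, an arrangement that typically insulates the reporter from read-through transcription originating in the backbone.

The "Nanotag_80" element is not annotated and its nature is not defined in the record. It is presumably a unique sequence tag that distinguishes this reporter from sibling vectors. The associated study concerns neural crest gene regulatory networks in vivo.
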