Addgene plasmid #130535: pTK_BsmBI_LacZ_Cerulean_Nanotag_80
Purpose: Enhancer cloning nanotag reporter vector
Depositing lab: Tatjana Sauka-Spengler. Publication: Reconstruction of the Global Neural Crest Gene Regulatory Network In Vivo. Williams RM, Candido-Ferreira I, Repapi E, Gavriouchkina D, Senanayake U, Ling ITC, Telenius J, Taylor S, Hughes J, Sauka-Spengler T. Dev Cell. 2019 Oct 21;51(2):255-276.e7. doi: 10.1016/j.devcel.2019.10.003. PubMed 31639368.
Backbone
  Vector backbone: pTK_BsmBI
  Backbone size w/o insert (bp): 4670
  Vector type: Enhancer cloning nanotag reporter vector
Growth in bacteria
  Bacterial resistance: Ampicillin, 100 μg/mL
  Growth temperature: 37°C
  Growth strain: DH5alpha
  Copy number: Low Copy
Gene/Insert
  Gene/Insert name: LacZ
  Insert size (bp): 276
  Promoter: thymidine kinase minimal promoter
  Cloning method: Restriction Enzyme; 5′ cloning site Unknown (unknown if destroyed)
  Sequencing primers: 5′ pTK forward CTAGCAAAATAGGCTGTCCC; 3′ pTK reverse ATATTTCTTCCGGGGACACC
Terms and licenses: Academic/Nonprofit Terms; Industry Terms: Not Available to Industry
How to cite: pTK_BsmBI_LacZ_Cerulean_Nanotag_80 was a gift from Tatjana Sauka-Spengler (Addgene plasmid # 130535 ; http://n2t.net/addgene:130535 ; RRID:Addgene_130535)
